Addgene plasmid #208676: pAAV-hSyn-GRAB_NPY1.0
Purpose: Expresses the genetically-encoded fluorescent neuropeptide Y (NPY) sensor GRAB_NPY1.0 in neurons
Depositing lab: Yulong Li. Depositing organization: Peking University. Publication: A tool kit of highly selective and sensitive genetically encoded neuropeptide sensors. Wang H, Qian T, Zhao Y, Zhuo Y, Wu C, Osakada T, Chen P, Chen Z, Ren H, Yan Y, Geng L, Fu S, Mei L, Li G, Wu L, Jiang Y, Qian W, Zhang L, Peng W, Xu M, Hu J, Jiang M, Chen L, Tang C, Zhu Y, Lin D, Zhou JN, Li Y. Science. 2023 Nov 17;382(6672):eabq8173. doi: 10.1126/science.abq8173. Epub 2023 Nov 17. PubMed 37972184.
Backbone
  Vector backbone: pAAV
  Backbone size w/o insert (bp): 4495
  Vector type: AAV
Growth in bacteria
  Bacterial resistance: Ampicillin, 100 μg/mL
  Growth temperature: 37°C
  Growth strain: NEB Stable
  Copy number: High Copy
Gene/Insert
  Gene/Insert name: GPCR activation based neuropeptide Y (NPY) sensor GRAB_NPY1.0 (alt names: GRAB_NPY1.0; NPY1.0)
  Species: H. sapiens (human)
  Insert size (bp): 2178
  Promoter: hSyn
  Cloning method: Gibson Cloning
  Sequencing primers: 5′ ACGGGCGCGACCATCTGCGC; 3′ CATTAAAGCAGCGTATCC
Terms and licenses: Academic/Nonprofit Terms; Industry Terms: Not Available to Industry
Depositor comments: Please visit https://www.biorxiv.org/content/10.1101/2022.03.26.485911v1 for bioRxiv preprint.
How to cite: pAAV-hSyn-GRAB_NPY1.0 was a gift from Yulong Li (Addgene plasmid # 208676 ; http://n2t.net/addgene:208676 ; RRID:Addgene_208676)
