[The description below was written by a language model from this plasmid's Addgene catalogue record and pLannotate feature annotations shown in this document.]
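Description:
pAAV-hSyn-GRAB_NPY1.0 is an adeno-associated virus transfer plasmid built on a pAAV backbone for expressing a genetically encoded fluorescent neuropeptide Y sensor in neurons. In bacteria it is maintained as a high-copy plasmid through a ColE1/pUC-type origin and selected with ampicillin via the β-lactamase gene. An f1 phage origin is also present. The expression cassette is flanked by AAV2 inverted terminal repeats, which allow it to be replicated and packaged into recombinant AAV particles when helper functions are supplied. The annotation detects a full-length ITR on the downstream side but only short fragments on the upstream side. This is a common outcome for these repetitive, structure-prone elements in assembled sequencing reads.

The payload is driven by the human synapsin I promoter, which restricts expression to neurons. The roughly 2.2 kb open reading frame begins with a mouse Igκ leader peptide, which typically promotes membrane targeting of the receptor. It continues with a GPCR scaffold annotated by homology to neuropeptide Y receptor sequences (NPY1R and an NPY6R-like fragment), interrupted by a GFP-derived module annotated as cEGFP. The catalogue lists the insert species as human. This layout fits the GRAB (GPCR activation based) design, in which ligand-induced conformational change in the receptor is converted into a change in green fluorescence. A WPRE follows the coding region to enhance transcript stability and expression, and the human growth hormone polyadenylation signal terminates the transcript. The construct is intended for direct transfection or AAV production to optically monitor NPY release and dynamics in neurons.
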