Features (pLannotate 1.2.2; 19 found; start..end, strand, type, name):
     12..39      +  repeat_region  AAV2 ITR (fragment): inverted terminal repeat of adeno-associated virus serotype 2 inverted
     68..95      +  repeat_region  AAV2 ITR (fragment): inverted terminal repeat of adeno-associated virus serotype 2 inverted
    145..567     +  promoter       hSyn promoter (fragment): human synapsin I promoter; confers neuron-specific expression (Kügler et al., 2003)
    587..649     +  sig_peptide    Igκ leader: leader sequence from mouse immunoglobulin κ light chain
    651..668     +  protein_bind   attB1 (fragment): mutant version of attB; core recombination site for the Gateway® BP reaction BP Clonase™
   1070..1414    +  CDS            NPY1R: NPY1R_SHEEP - Experimental evidence at transcript level: Swiss-Prot protein existence level 2. Receptor for neuropeptide Y and peptide YY. From Ovis aries (Sheep).
   1619..2341    +  CDS            cEGFP: cEGFP is a basic (constitutively fluorescent) green fluorescent protein published in 2008, derived from Aequorea victoria.
   2366..2443    +  CDS            NPY6R (fragment): NPY6R_HUMAN - Also known as NPY1RL, Y2B. Protein uncertain: Swiss-Prot protein existence level 5. When expressed, is unable to bind pancreatic polypeptide (PP), neuropeptide Y (NPY), or peptide YY (PYY), suggesting that either it is functionally inactive or that it may have acquired a pancreatic polypeptide-independent function. From Homo sapiens (Human).
   2765..2789    +  misc_feature   MCS (fragment): pBluescript multiple cloning site
   2789..3377    +  misc_feature   WPRE: woodchuck hepatitis virus posttranscriptional regulatory element
   3409..3885    +  polyA_signal   hGH poly(A) signal: human growth hormone polyadenylation signal
   3925..4065    +  repeat_region  AAV2 ITR: inverted terminal repeat of adeno-associated virus serotype 2 inverted
   4070..4121    -  misc_feature   bom (fragment): basis of mobility region from pBR322
   4140..4595    +  rep_origin     f1 ori (sequence partly withheld): f1 bacteriophage origin of replication; arrow indicates direction of (+) strand synthesis
   4596..4645    -  misc_feature   bom (fragment): basis of mobility region from pBR322
   4747..4782    -  CDS            rop (fragment): Rop protein, which maintains plasmids at low copy number; rop
   4877..4981    +  promoter       AmpR promoter: bla
   4982..5842    +  CDS            AmpR: β-lactamase; bla; confers resistance to ampicillin, carbenicillin, and related antibiotics
   6013..6601    +  rep_origin     ori: high-copy-number ColE1/pMB1/pBR322/pUC origin of replication
>Addgene plasmid #208676 | pAAV-hSyn-GRAB_NPY1.0 | addgene full sequence | sequence record 417679 | Addgene NGS Result
CCTGCAGGCAGCTGCGCGCTCGCTCGCTCACTGAGGCCGCCCGGGCGTCGGGCGACCTTTGGTCGCCCGG
CCTCAGTGAGCGAGCGAGCGCGCAGAGAGGGAGTGGCCAACTCCATCACTAGGGGTTCCTGCGGCCGCAC
GCGTATGAGGCGGGGTGGGGGTGCCTACCTGACGACCGACCCCGACCCACTGGACAAGCACCCAACCCCC
ATTCCCCAAATTGCGCATCCCCTATCAGAGAGGGGGAGGGGAAACAGGATGCGGCGAGGCGCGTGCGCAC
TGCCAGCTTCAGCACCGCGGACAGTGCCTTCGCCCCCGCCTGGCGGCGCGCGCCACCGCCGCCTCAGCAC
TGAAGGCGCGCTGACGTCACTCGCCGGTCCCCCGCAAACTCCCCTTCCCGGCCACCTTGGTCGCGTCCGC
GCCGCCGCCGGCCCAGCCGGACCGCACCACGCGAGGCGCGAGATAGGGGGGCACGGGCGCGACCATCTGC
GCTGCGGCGCCGGCGACTCAGCGCTGCCTCAGTCTGCGGTGGGCAGCGGAGGAGTCGTGTCGTGCCTGAG
AGCGCAGTCGAGAAACCGGTGCCACCATGGAGACAGACACACTCCTGCTATGGGTACTGCTGCTCTGGGT
TCCAGGTTCCACTGGTGACACAAGTTTGTACAAAAAAGTTGGCACCACCGGTAATTCAACATTATTTTCC
CAGGTTGAAAATCATTCAGTCCACTCTAATTTCTCAGAGAAGAATGCCCAGCTTCTGGCTTTTGAAAATG
ATGATTGTCATCTGCCCTTGGCCATGATATTTACCTTAGCTCTTGCTTATGGAGCTGTGATCATTCTTGG
TGTCTCTGGAAACCTGGCCTTGATCATAATCATCTTGAAACAAAAGGAGATGAGAAATGTTACCAACATC
CTGATTGTGAACCTTTCCTTCTCAGACTTGCTTGTTGCCATCACGTGTCTCCCCTTTACATTTGTCTACA
CATTAATGGACCACTGGGTCTTCGGTGAGGCGATGTGTAAGTTGAATCCTTTTGTGCAATGTGTTTCAAT
CACTGTGTCCATTTTCTCTCTGGTTCTCATTGCTGTGGAACGACATCAGCTGATAATCAACCCTCGAGGG
TGGAGACCAAATAATAGACATGCTTATGTAGGTATTGCTGTGATTTGGGTCCTTGCTGTGGCTTCTTCTT
TGCCTTTCCTGATCTACCAAGTAATGACTGATGAGCCGTTCCAAAATGTAACACTTGATGCGTACAAAGA
CAAATACGTGTGCTTTGATCAATTTCCATCGGACTCTCATAGGTTGTCTTATACCACTCTCCTCTTGGTG
CTGCAGTATTTTGGTCCACTTTGTTTTATATTTATTTGCTACTTCAAGATATATATACGCCTAAAAAGGA
GAAACAACATGATGCCACCCAGCCGCCGGGGTCCGGACGCCGTCGCCGCGCCGCCGGGGGGCACCGAGCG
CAGGCCCAACGGTCTGGGCCCCGAGCGCAGCGCGGGCCCGGGGGGCGCAGAGGCCGAACCGCTGCCCACC
CAGCTCAACGGCGCCCCTGGCGAGCCCGCGCCGGCCGGGCCGCGCGACACCGACGCGCTGGACCTGGAGG
AGGGAGGAAACGTCTATATCAAGGCCGACAAGCAGAAGAACGGCATCAAGGCGAACTTCCACATCCGCCA
CAACATCGAGGACGGCGGCGTGCAGCTCGCCTACCACTACCAGCAGAACACCCCCATCGGCGACGGCCCC
GTGCTGCTGCCCGACAACCACTACCTGAGCGTGCAGTCCAAACTTTCGAAAGACCCCAACGAGAAGCGCG
ATCACATGGTCCTGCTGGAGTTCGTGACCGCCGCCGGGATCACTCTCGGCATGGACGAGCTGTACAAGGG
CGGTACCGGAGGGAGCATGGTGAGAAAGGGCGAGGAGCTGTTCACCGGGGTGGTGCCCATCCTGGTCGAG
CTGGACGGCGACGTAAACGGCCACAAGTTCAGCGTGTCCGGCGAGGGTGAGGGCGATGCCACCGAGGGCA
AGCTGACCCTGAAGTTCATCTGCACCACCGGCAAGCTGCCCGTGCCCTGGCCCACCCTCGTGACCACCCT
GACCTACGGCGTGCAGTGCTTCAGCCGCTACCCCGACCACATGAAGCAGCACGACTTCTTCAAGTCCGCC
ATGCCCGAAGGCTACATCCAGGAGCGCACCATCTTCTTCAAGGACGACGGCAACTACAAGACCCGCGCCG
AGGTGAAGTTCGAGGGCGACACCCTGGTGAACCGCATCGAGCTGAAGGGCATCGACTTCAAGGAGGACGG
CAACATCCTGGGGCACAAGCTGGAGTACAACACCGGAGCAGCAGCACGCTGGCGCGGGCGGCAGAACGAA
ACCAAAAGAATCAATATCATGCTGCTCTCCATTGTGGTAGCATTTGCAGTCTGCTGGCTCCCTCTTACCA
TCTTTAACACTGTGTTTGATTGGAATCATCAGATCATTGCTACCTGCAACCACAATCTGTTATTCCTGCT
CTGCCACCTCACAGCAATGATGTCCACTTGTGTCAACCCCATATTTTATGGGTTCCTGAACAAAAACTTC
CAGAGAGACTTGCAGTTCTTCTTCAACTTTTGTGATTTCCGGTCTCGGGATGATGATTATGAAACAATAG
CCATGTCCACGATGCACACAGATGTTTCCAAAACTTCTTTGAAGCAAGCAAGCCCAGTCGCATTTAAAAA
AATCAACAACAATGATGATAATGAAAAAATCTAAGAATTCGATATCAAGCTTATCGATAATCAACCTCTG
GATTACAAAATTTGTGAAAGATTGACTGGTATTCTTAACTATGTTGCTCCTTTTACGCTATGTGGATACG
CTGCTTTAATGCCTTTGTATCATGCTATTGCTTCCCGTATGGCTTTCATTTTCTCCTCCTTGTATAAATC
CTGGTTGCTGTCTCTTTATGAGGAGTTGTGGCCCGTTGTCAGGCAACGTGGCGTGGTGTGCACTGTGTTT
GCTGACGCAACCCCCACTGGTTGGGGCATTGCCACCACCTGTCAGCTCCTTTCCGGGACTTTCGCTTTCC
CCCTCCCTATTGCCACGGCGGAACTCATCGCCGCCTGCCTTGCCCGCTGCTGGACAGGGGCTCGGCTGTT
GGGCACTGACAATTCCGTGGTGTTGTCGGGGAAATCATCGTCCTTTCCTTGGCTGCTCGCCTATGTTGCC
ACCTGGATTCTGCGCGGGACGTCCTTCTGCTACGTCCCTTCGGCCCTCAATCCAGCGGACCTTCCTTCCC
GCGGCCTGCTGCCGGCTCTGCGGCCTCTTCCGCGTCTTCGCCTTCGCCCTCAGACGAGTCGGATCTCCCT
TTGGGCCGCCTCCCCGCATCGATACCGAGCGCTGCTCGAGAGATCTACGGGTGGCATCCCTGTGACCCCT
CCCCAGTGCCTCTCCTGGCCCTGGAAGTTGCCACTCCAGTGCCCACCAGCCTTGTCCTAATAAAATTAAG
TTGCATCATTTTGTCTGACTAGGTGTCCTTCTATAATATTATGGGGTGGAGGGGGGTGGTATGGAGCAAG
GGGCAAGTTGGGAAGACAACCTGTAGGGCCTGCGGGGTCTATTGGGAACCAAGCTGGAGTGCAGTGGCAC
AATCTTGGCTCACTGCAATCTCCGCCTCCTGGGTTCAAGCGATTCTCCTGCCTCAGCCTCCCGAGTTGTT
GGGATTCCAGGCATGCATGACCAGGCTCAGCTAATTTTTGTTTTTTTGGTAGAGACGGGGTTTCACCATA
TTGGCCAGGCTGGTCTCCAACTCCTAATCTCAGGTGATCTACCCACCTTGGCCTCCCAAATTGCTGGGAT
TACAGGCGTGAACCACTGCTCCCTTCCCTGTCCTTCTGATTTTGTAGGTAACCACGTGCGGACCGAGCGG
CCGCAGGAACCCCTAGTGATGGAGTTGGCCACTCCCTCTCTGCGCGCTCGCTCGCTCACTGAGGCCGGGC
GACCAAAGGTCGCCCGACGCCCGGGCTTTGCCCGGGCGGCCTCAGTGAGCGAGCGAGCGCGCAGCTGCCT
GCAGGGGCGCCTGATGCGGTATTTTCTCCTTACGCATCTGTGCGGTATTTCACACCGCATA
[95 nt withheld, positions 4122-4216]
T
[46 nt withheld, positions 4218-4263]
C
[141 nt withheld, positions 4265-4405]
CCTTTGACGTTGGAGTCCACGTTCTTT
[37 nt withheld, positions 4433-4469]
ACTCTATCTCGGGCTATTCTTTTGATTTATAAGGGATTTTGCCGATTTCGGTCTATTGGTTAAAAAATGA
GCTGATTTAACAAAAATTTAACGCGAATTTTAACAAAATATTAACGTTTACAATTTTATGGTGCACTCTC
AGTACAATCTGCTCTGATGCCGCATAGTTAAGCCAGCCCCGACACCCGCCAACACCCGCTGACGCGCCCT
GACGGGCTTGTCTGCTCCCGGCATCCGCTTACAGACAAGCTGTGACCGTCTCCGGGAGCTGCATGTGTCA
GAGGTTTTCACCGTCATCACCGAAACGCGCGAGACGAAAGGGCCTCGTGATACGCCTATTTTTATAGGTT
AATGTCATGATAATAATGGTTTCTTAGACGTCAGGTGGCACTTTTCGGGGAAATGTGCGCGGAACCCCTA
TTTGTTTATTTTTCTAAATACATTCAAATATGTATCCGCTCATGAGACAATAACCCTGATAAATGCTTCA
ATAATATTGAAAAAGGAAGAGTATGAGTATTCAACATTTCCGTGTCGCCCTTATTCCCTTTTTTGCGGCA
TTTTGCCTTCCTGTTTTTGCTCACCCAGAAACGCTGGTGAAAGTAAAAGATGCTGAAGATCAGTTGGGTG
CACGAGTGGGTTACATCGAACTGGATCTCAACAGCGGTAAGATCCTTGAGAGTTTTCGCCCCGAAGAACG
TTTTCCAATGATGAGCACTTTTAAAGTTCTGCTATGTGGCGCGGTATTATCCCGTATTGACGCCGGGCAA
GAGCAACTCGGTCGCCGCATACACTATTCTCAGAATGACTTGGTTGAGTACTCACCAGTCACAGAAAAGC
ATCTTACGGATGGCATGACAGTAAGAGAATTATGCAGTGCTGCCATAACCATGAGTGATAACACTGCGGC
CAACTTACTTCTGACAACGATCGGAGGACCGAAGGAGCTAACCGCTTTTTTGCACAACATGGGGGATCAT
GTAACTCGCCTTGATCGTTGGGAACCGGAGCTGAATGAAGCCATACCAAACGACGAGCGTGACACCACGA
TGCCTGTAGCAATGGCAACAACGTTGCGCAAACTATTAACTGGCGAACTACTTACTCTAGCTTCCCGGCA
ACAATTAATAGACTGGATGGAGGCGGATAAAGTTGCAGGACCACTTCTGCGCTCGGCCCTTCCGGCTGGC
TGGTTTATTGCTGATAAATCTGGAGCCGGTGAGCGTGGGTCTCGCGGTATCATTGCAGCACTGGGGCCAG
ATGGTAAGCCCTCCCGTATCGTAGTTATCTACACGACGGGGAGTCAGGCAACTATGGATGAACGAAATAG
ACAGATCGCTGAGATAGGTGCCTCACTGATTAAGCATTGGTAACTGTCAGACCAAGTTTACTCATATATA
CTTTAGATTGATTTAAAACTTCATTTTTAATTTAAAAGGATCTAGGTGAAGATCCTTTTTGATAATCTCA
TGACCAAAATCCCTTAACGTGAGTTTTCGTTCCACTGAGCGTCAGACCCCGTAGAAAAGATCAAAGGATC
TTCTTGAGATCCTTTTTTTCTGCGCGTAATCTGCTGCTTGCAAACAAAAAAACCACCGCTACCAGCGGTG
GTTTGTTTGCCGGATCAAGAGCTACCAACTCTTTTTCCGAAGGTAACTGGCTTCAGCAGAGCGCAGATAC
CAAATACTGTTCTTCTAGTGTAGCCGTAGTTAGGCCACCACTTCAAGAACTCTGTAGCACCGCCTACATA
CCTCGCTCTGCTAATCCTGTTACCAGTGGCTGCTGCCAGTGGCGATAAGTCGTGTCTTACCGGGTTGGAC
TCAAGACGATAGTTACCGGATAAGGCGCAGCGGTCGGGCTGAACGGGGGGTTCGTGCACACAGCCCAGCT
TGGAGCGAACGACCTACACCGAACTGAGATACCTACAGCGTGAGCTATGAGAAAGCGCCACGCTTCCCGA
AGGGAGAAAGGCGGACAGGTATCCGGTAAGCGGCAGGGTCGGAACAGGAGAGCGCACGAGGGAGCTTCCA
GGGGGAAACGCCTGGTATCTTTATAGTCCTGTCGGGTTTCGCCACCTCTGACTTGAGCGTCGATTTTTGT
GATGCTCGTCAGGGGGGCGGAGCCTATGGAAAAACGCCAGCAACGCGGCCTTTTTACGGTTCCTGGCCTT
TTGCTGGCCTTTTGCTCACATGT
