>Addgene plasmid #208676 | pAAV-hSyn-GRAB_NPY1.0 | depositor partial sequence | sequence record 406520 | GRAB_NPY1.0
ATGGAGACAGACACACTCCTGCTATGGGTACTGCTGCTCTGGGTTCCAGGTTCCACTGGTGACACAAGTT
TGTACAAAAAAGTTGGCACCACCGGTAATTCAACATTATTTTCCCAGGTTGAAAATCATTCAGTCCACTC
TAATTTCTCAGAGAAGAATGCCCAGCTTCTGGCTTTTGAAAATGATGATTGTCATCTGCCCTTGGCCATG
ATATTTACCTTAGCTCTTGCTTATGGAGCTGTGATCATTCTTGGTGTCTCTGGAAACCTGGCCTTGATCA
TAATCATCTTGAAACAAAAGGAGATGAGAAATGTTACCAACATCCTGATTGTGAACCTTTCCTTCTCAGA
CTTGCTTGTTGCCATCACGTGTCTCCCCTTTACATTTGTCTACACATTAATGGACCACTGGGTCTTCGGT
GAGGCGATGTGTAAGTTGAATCCTTTTGTGCAATGTGTTTCAATCACTGTGTCCATTTTCTCTCTGGTTC
TCATTGCTGTGGAACGACATCAGCTGATAATCAACCCTCGAGGGTGGAGACCAAATAATAGACATGCTTA
TGTAGGTATTGCTGTGATTTGGGTCCTTGCTGTGGCTTCTTCTTTGCCTTTCCTGATCTACCAAGTAATG
ACTGATGAGCCGTTCCAAAATGTAACACTTGATGCGTACAAAGACAAATACGTGTGCTTTGATCAATTTC
CATCGGACTCTCATAGGTTGTCTTATACCACTCTCCTCTTGGTGCTGCAGTATTTTGGTCCACTTTGTTT
TATATTTATTTGCTACTTCAAGATATATATACGCCTAAAAAGGAGAAACAACATGATGCCACCCAGCCGC
CGGGGTCCGGACGCCGTCGCCGCGCCGCCGGGGGGCACCGAGCGCAGGCCCAACGGTCTGGGCCCCGAGC
GCAGCGCGGGCCCGGGGGGCGCAGAGGCCGAACCGCTGCCCACCCAGCTCAACGGCGCCCCTGGCGAGCC
CGCGCCGGCCGGGCCGCGCGACACCGACGCGCTGGACCTGGAGGAGGGAGGAAACGTCTATATCAAGGCC
GACAAGCAGAAGAACGGCATCAAGGCGAACTTCCACATCCGCCACAACATCGAGGACGGCGGCGTGCAGC
TCGCCTACCACTACCAGCAGAACACCCCCATCGGCGACGGCCCCGTGCTGCTGCCCGACAACCACTACCT
GAGCGTGCAGTCCAAACTTTCGAAAGACCCCAACGAGAAGCGCGATCACATGGTCCTGCTGGAGTTCGTG
ACCGCCGCCGGGATCACTCTCGGCATGGACGAGCTGTACAAGGGCGGTACCGGAGGGAGCATGGTGAGAA
AGGGCGAGGAGCTGTTCACCGGGGTGGTGCCCATCCTGGTCGAGCTGGACGGCGACGTAAACGGCCACAA
GTTCAGCGTGTCCGGCGAGGGTGAGGGCGATGCCACCGAGGGCAAGCTGACCCTGAAGTTCATCTGCACC
ACCGGCAAGCTGCCCGTGCCCTGGCCCACCCTCGTGACCACCCTGACCTACGGCGTGCAGTGCTTCAGCC
GCTACCCCGACCACATGAAGCAGCACGACTTCTTCAAGTCCGCCATGCCCGAAGGCTACATCCAGGAGCG
CACCATCTTCTTCAAGGACGACGGCAACTACAAGACCCGCGCCGAGGTGAAGTTCGAGGGCGACACCCTG
GTGAACCGCATCGAGCTGAAGGGCATCGACTTCAAGGAGGACGGCAACATCCTGGGGCACAAGCTGGAGT
ACAACACCGGAGCAGCAGCACGCTGGCGCGGGCGGCAGAACGAAACCAAAAGAATCAATATCATGCTGCT
CTCCATTGTGGTAGCATTTGCAGTCTGCTGGCTCCCTCTTACCATCTTTAACACTGTGTTTGATTGGAAT
CATCAGATCATTGCTACCTGCAACCACAATCTGTTATTCCTGCTCTGCCACCTCACAGCAATGATGTCCA
CTTGTGTCAACCCCATATTTTATGGGTTCCTGAACAAAAACTTCCAGAGAGACTTGCAGTTCTTCTTCAA
CTTTTGTGATTTCCGGTCTCGGGATGATGATTATGAAACAATAGCCATGTCCACGATGCACACAGATGTT
TCCAAAACTTCTTTGAAGCAAGCAAGCCCAGTCGCATTTAAAAAAATCAACAACAATGATGATAATGAAA
AAATCTAA
